Addgene plasmid #90015: pSF3-Flag-Cbir-Ago2_Myc-Nbir-GFP
Purpose: Split-BioID plasmid: Expresses N-terminally tagged CBir[257-321]-Ago2 and N-terminally tagged NBir[2-256]-GFP
Depositing lab: Julien Béthune. Depositing organization: Universitaet Heidelberg. Publication: Split-BioID a conditional proteomics approach to monitor the composition of spatiotemporally defined protein complexes. Schopp IM, Amaya Ramirez CC, Debeljak J, Kreibich E, Skribbe M, Wild K, Bethune J. Nat Commun. 2017 Jun 6;8:15690. doi: 10.1038/ncomms15690. PubMed 28585547.
Backbone
  Vector backbone: pSF3
  Total vector size (bp): 11238
  Vector type: Mammalian Expression, Retroviral ; Flp/FRT
  Selectable markers: Hygromycin ; Ganciclovir (negative selection when making stable cell lines)
Growth in bacteria
  Bacterial resistance: Ampicillin, 100 μg/mL
  Growth temperature: 37°C
  Growth strain: NEB Stable
  Copy number: High Copy
Gene/Insert 1
  Gene/Insert name: CBirA*-Ago2
  Species: H. sapiens (human)
  Insert size (bp): 2880
  Promoter: CMV
  Tag / fusion protein: FLAG (N terminal on insert)
  Cloning method: Unknown
  Sequencing primers: 5′ tatactttctagagaataggaac
Gene/Insert 2
  Gene/Insert name: NBirA*-GFP
  Insert size (bp): 1590
  Promoter: CMV
  Tag / fusion protein: Myc (N terminal on insert)
  Cloning method: Unknown
  Sequencing primers: 5′ GTGGTTTGTCCAAACTCATC
Resource information
  A portion of this plasmid was derived from a plasmid made by: pIRESneo –FLAG/ HA Ago2 was a kind gift from Gunter Meister; Addgene plasmids: pCDNA3.1-MycBioID (#35700) was a kind gift from Kyle Roux
Terms and licenses: Academic/Nonprofit Terms; Industry Terms: Not Available to Industry
Depositor comments: Note: This plasmid contains an N147D mutation GFP, but the depositor confirms that it has no affect on plasmid function.
How to cite: pSF3-Flag-Cbir-Ago2_Myc-Nbir-GFP was a gift from Julien Béthune (Addgene plasmid # 90015 ; http://n2t.net/addgene:90015 ; RRID:Addgene_90015)
