[The description below was written by a language model from this plasmid's Addgene catalogue record and pLannotate feature annotations shown in this document.]
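Description:
pSF3-Flag-Cbir-Ago2_Myc-Nbir-GFP is an 11.2 kb Split-BioID plasmid built on the pSF3 backbone, catalogued as a mammalian expression, retroviral and Flp/FRT vector. It is propagated in E. coli at high copy from a ColE1/pUC-type origin with ampicillin selection (AmpR). The annotated backbone carries Moloney murine leukemia virus elements: a 5′ LTR, Ψ packaging signals, a truncated gag fragment, and a self-inactivating ΔU3 3′ LTR. An FRT site just upstream of the 3′ LTR fits Flp-mediated cassette exchange into a tagged genomic locus. The record lists hygromycin as the selectable marker and ganciclovir as a negative selection for stable cell line generation, but no hygromycin-resistance or thymidine kinase gene appears in the feature table, so these markers may lie outside the plasmid or have gone unannotated.

The payload is a pair of divergently oriented expression units. The catalogue gives the promoter simply as CMV, whereas the annotation shows a central tetracycline response element (seven tetO copies) flanked by two minimal CMV promoters, i.e. a bidirectional tetracycline-regulated arrangement. One direction drives a FLAG-tagged C-terminal fragment of the promiscuous biotin ligase BirA* (R118G; residues 257-321) fused to human Ago2, the core RISC protein in RNA silencing. The other direction drives the Myc-tagged N-terminal BirA* fragment (residues 2-256) fused to GFP, with an SV40 polyadenylation signal annotated downstream of this reverse-strand unit. In Split-BioID, the two inactive halves reconstitute biotinylating activity only when their fusion partners come together, labelling proteins near a defined complex for proteomic analysis. Because GFP is not an obvious Ago2 partner, this pairing probably serves as a specificity control, though the record does not say so. The depositor notes an N147D substitution in GFP that does not affect function.
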