Features (pLannotate 1.2.2; 28 found; start..end, strand, type, name):
    402..995     +  LTR            LTR: long terminal repeat from Moloney murine leukemia virus
   1058..1257    +  misc_feature   MMLV Ψ: packaging signal of Moloney murine leukemia virus (MMLV)
   1309..1397    +  misc_feature   MESV Ψ (fragment): packaging signal of murine embryonic stem cell virus
   1487..1896    +  CDS            gag (truncated) (fragment): truncated Moloney murine leukemia virus (MMLV) gag gene lacking the start codon
   1968..2051    +  CDS            large T antigen (fragment): large T antigen from SV40 (simian virus 40)
   2074..2208    +  polyA_signal   SV40 poly(A) signal: SV40 polyadenylation signal
   2401..3117    -  CDS            EGFP: EGFP is a basic (constitutively fluorescent) green fluorescent protein published in 1996, derived from Aequorea victoria. It is reported to be a rapidly-maturing weak dimer with moderate acid sensitivity.
   3178..3942    -  CDS            BirA(R118G) (fragment): promiscuous R118G mutant of the E. coli biotin protein ligase (Cronan, 2005) also known as BirA* or BioID
   4073..4110    -  promoter       minimal CMV promoter: human cytomegalovirus (CMV) immediate early promoter
   4127..4397    -  protein_bind   tetracycline response element: contains seven copies of the tetracycline operator tetO tetracycline repressor TetR
   4412..4450    +  promoter       minimal CMV promoter: human cytomegalovirus (CMV) immediate early promoter
   4565..4585    +  CDS            FLAG (fragment): FLAG® epitope tag, followed by an enterokinase cleavage site
   4592..4786    +  CDS            BirA(R118G) (fragment): promiscuous R118G mutant of the E. coli biotin protein ligase (Cronan, 2005) also known as BirA* or BioID
   4859..7435    +  CDS            AGO2 (sequence partly withheld): AGO2_HUMAN - Also known as EIF2C2. Experimental evidence at protein level: Swiss-Prot protein existence level 1. Required for RNA-mediated gene silencing (RNAi) by the RNA- induced silencing complex (RISC). The 'minimal RISC' appears to include AGO2 bound to a short guide RNA such as a microRNA (miRNA) or short interfering RNA (siRNA). These guide RNAs direct RISC to complementary mRNAs that are targets for RISC-mediated gene silencing. The precise mechanism of gene silencing depends on the degree of complementarity between the miRNA or siRNA and its target. Binding of RISC to a perfectly comp
   7476..7523    +  protein_bind   FRT: FLP-mediated recombination occurs in the 8-bp core sequence TCTAGAAA (Turan and Bode, 2011). FLP recombinase from the Saccharomyces cerevisiae 2μ plasmid
   7531..7628    +  CDS            env (fragment): murine leukemia virus gPr80 envelope polyprotein precursor; env; proteolytically cleaved into gp70SU and p15TM subunits
   7670..7706    +  LTR            3' LTR (ΔU3) (fragment): self-inactivating 3' long terminal repeat (LTR) from Moloney murine leukemia virus
   7710..7907    +  LTR            3' LTR (ΔU3) (fragment): self-inactivating 3' long terminal repeat (LTR) from Moloney murine leukemia virus
   8606..8763    +  CDS            lacZα (fragment): LacZα fragment of β-galactosidase; lacZ fragment
   8769..8868    -  misc_feature   bom (fragment): basis of mobility region from pBR322
   8970..9004    -  CDS            rop (fragment): Rop protein, which maintains plasmids at low copy number; rop
   9101..9205    +  promoter       AmpR promoter: bla
   9206..10066   +  CDS            AmpR: β-lactamase; bla; confers resistance to ampicillin, carbenicillin, and related antibiotics
  10237..10825   +  rep_origin     ori: high-copy-number ColE1/pMB1/pBR322/pUC origin of replication
  11008..11100   +  CDS            lacI (fragment): lac repressor; lacI; The lac repressor binds to the lac operator to inhibit transcription in E. coli. This inhibition can be relieved by adding lactose or isopropyl-β-D-thiogalactopyranoside (IPTG).
  11113..11134   +  protein_bind   CAP binding site: CAP binding activates transcription in the presence of cAMP. E. coli catabolite activator protein
  11149..11179   +  promoter       lac promoter: promoter for the E. coli lac operon
  11183..11205   +  protein_bind   lac operator (fragment): The lac repressor binds to the lac operator to inhibit transcription in E. coli. This inhibition can be relieved by adding lactose or isopropyl-β-D-thiogalactopyranoside (IPTG). lac repressor encoded by lacI
>Addgene plasmid #90015 | pSF3-Flag-Cbir-Ago2_Myc-Nbir-GFP | depositor full sequence | sequence record 177773 | pSF3-Flag-Cbir-Ago2_Myc-Nbir-GFP sequence 11238 bps
CAAGCTAGCTTTGCTCTTAGGAGTTTCCTAATACATCCCAAACTCAAATATATAAAGCATTTGACTTGTT
CTATGCCCTAGGGGGCGGGGGGAAGCTAAGCCAGCTTTTTTTAACATTTAAAATGTTAATTCCATTTTAA
ATGCACAGATGTTTTTATTTCATAAGGGTTTCAATGTGCATGAATGCTGCAATATTCCTGTTACCAAAGC
TAGTATAAATAAAAATAGATAAACGTGGAAATTACTTAGAGTTTCTGTCATTAACGTTTCCTTCCTCAGT
TGACAACATAAATGCGCTGCTGAGCAAGCCAGTTTGCATCTGTCAGGATCAATTTCCCATTATGCCAGTC
ATATTAATTACTAGTCAATTAGTTGATTTTTATTTTTGACATATACATGTGAATGAAAGACCCCACCTGT
AGGTTTGGCAAGCTAGCTTAAGTAACGCCATTTTGCAAGGCATGGAAAAATACATAACTGAGAATAGAAA
AGTTCAGATCAAGGTCAGGAACAGATGGAACAGCTGAATATGGGCCAAACAGGATATCTGTGGTAAGCAG
TTCCTGCCCCGGCTCAGGGCCAAGAACAGATGGAACAGCTGAATATGGGCCAAACAGGATATCTGTGGTA
AGCAGTTCCTGCCCCGGCTCAGGGCCAAGAACAGATGGTCCCCAGATGCGGTCCAGCCCTCAGCAGTTTC
TAGAGAACCATCAGATGTTTCCAGGGTGCCCCAAGGACCTGAAATGACCCTGTGCCTTATTTGAACTAAC
CAATCAGTTCGCTTCTCGCTTCTGTTCGCGCGCTTATGCTCCCCGAGCTCAATAAAAGAGCCCACAACCC
CTCACTCGGGGCGCCAGTCCTCCGATTGACTGAGTCGCCCGGGTACCCGTGTATCCAATAAACCCTCTTG
CAGTTGCATCCGACTTGTGGTCTCGCTGTTCCTTGGGAGGGTCTCCTCTGAGTGATTGACTACCCGTCAG
CGGGGGTCTTTCATTTGGGGGCTCGTCCGGGATCGGGAGACCCCTGCCCAGGGACCACCGACCCACCACC
GGGAGGTAAGCTGGCCAGCAACTTATCTGTGTCTGTCCGATTGTCTAGTGTCTATGACTGATTTTATGCG
CCTGCGTCGGTACTAGTTAGCTAACTAGCTCTGTATCTGGCGGACCCGTGGTGGAACTGACGAGTTCGGA
ACACCCGGCCGCAACCCTGGGAGACGTCCCAGGGACTTCGGGGGCCGTTTTTGTGGCCCGACCTGAGTCC
TAAAATCCCGATCGTTTAGGACTCTTTGGTGCACCCCCCTTAGAGGAGGGATATGTGGTTCTGGTAGGAG
ACGAGAACCTAAAACAGTTCCCGCCTCCGTCTGAATTTTTGCTTTCGGTTTGGGACCGAAGCCGCGCCGC
GCGTCTTGTCTGCTGCAGCATCGTTCTGTGTTGTCTCTGTCTGACTGTGTTTCTGTATTTGTCTGAAAAT
ATGGGCCCGGGCTAGCCTGTTACCACTCCCTTAAGTTTGACCTTAGGTCACTGGAAAGATGTCGAGCGGA
TCGCTCACAACCAGTCGGTAGATGTCAAGAAGAGACGTTGGGTTACCTTCTGCTCTGCAGAATGGCCAAC
CTTTAACGTCGGATGGCCGCGAGACGGCACCTTTAACCGAGACCTCATCACCCAGGTTAAGATCAAGGTC
TTTTCACCTGGCCCGCATGGACACCCAGACCAGGTGGGGTACATCGTGACCTGGGAAGCCTTGGCTTTTG
ACCCCCCTCCCTGGGTCAAGCCCTTTGTACACCCTAAGCCTCCGCCTCCTCTTCCTCCATCCGCCCCGTC
TCTCCCCCTTGAACCTCCTCGTTCGACCCCGCCTCGATCCTCCCTTTATCCAGCCCTCACTCCTTCTCTA
GGCGCCCCCATATGGCCATATGAGATCCGAAGTTCCTATTCCGAAGTTCCTATTCTTCAAATAGTATAGG
AACTTCAGATCATAATCAGCCATACCACATTTGTAGAGGTTTTACTTGCTTTAAAAAACCTCCCACACCT
CCCCCTGAACCTGAAACATAAAATGAATGCAATTGTTGTTGTTAACTTGTTTATTGCAGCTTATAATGGT
TACAAATAAGGCAATAGCATCACAAATTTCACAAATAAGGCATTTTTTTCACTGCATTCTAGTTTTGGTT
TGTCCAAACTCATCAATGTATCTTATCATGTCTGGATCTCAAATCCCTCGGAAGCTGCGCCTGTCTTAGG
TTGGAGTGATACATTTTTATCACTTTTACCCGTCTTTGGATTAGGCAGTAGCTCTGACGGCCCTCCTGTC
TTAGGTTAGTGAAAAATGTCACTCTCTTACCCGTCATTGGCTGTCCAGCTTAGCTCGCAGGGGAGGTGGT
CTGGATCCCTAACGCGTTGGCTTGTACAGCTCGTCCATGCCGAGAGTGATCCCGGCGGCGGTCACGAACT
CCAGCAGGACCATGTGATCGCGCTTCTCGTTGGGGTCTTTGCTCAGGGCGGACTGGGTGCTCAGGTAGTG
GTTGTCGGGCAGCAGCACGGGGCCGTCGCCGATGGGGGTGTTCTGCTGGTAGTGGTCGGCGAGCTGCACG
CTGCCGTCCTCGATGTTGTGGCGGATCTTGAAGTTCACCTTGATGCCGTTCTTCTGCTTGTCGGCCATGA
TATAGACGTTGTGGCTGTTGTAGTTGTACTCCAGCTTGTGCCCCAGGATGTTGCCGTCCTCCTTGAAGTC
GATGCCCTTCAGCTCGATGCGGTTCACCAGGGTGTCGCCCTCGAACTTCACCTCGGCGCGGGTCTTGTAG
TTGCCGTCGTCCTTGAAGAAGATGGTGCGCTCCTGGACGTAGCCTTCGGGCATGGCGGACTTGAAGAAGT
CGTGCTGCTTCATGTGGTCGGGGTAGCGGCTGAAGCACTGCACGCCGTAGGTCAGGGTGGTCACGAGGGT
GGGCCAGGGCACGGGCAGCTTGCCGGTGGTGCAGATGAACTTCAGGGTCAGCTTGCCGTAGGTGGCATCG
CCCTCGCCCTCGCCGGACACGCTGAACTTGTGGCCGTTTACGTCGCCGTCCAGCTCGACCAGGATGGGCA
CCACCCCGGTGAACAGCTCCTCGCCCTTGCTCACCATATCGATGCCCCGGGAGGCGTAGGAGATCTGGCC
GCCGCCGGAGGAGCCGCCGCCATGTTTCTCCTGCTCGAACAGCTCCAGAGCGGCTCTCAGCTCTCTGATC
AGCATGGCGGCCAGGGTGTTCCGGTCCAGGTTGATGCCAGCCTCCTGCAGGGTGATCCAGCCCTGGTTCA
CCACGCTCTCCTCCACTCTTCTCATGGCCATGTTGATTCCGGCTCCGATCACGATCTGAGCGGCATCGCC
TGTCTTGCCTGTCAGCTCCACCAGGATGCCAGCCAGCTTGCGGTCCTGGAGGTACAGGTCATTAGGCCAC
TTCACTCTCACCTTGTCGGCTCCCAGCTTTCTCAGCACCTCGGCCATCACGATTCCGATCACCAGACTCA
GTCCGATGGCAGCAGCAGGTCCCTGCTCCAGTCTCCAGAACATGGACAGGTACAGGTTGGCTCCGAATGG
GCTGAACCACTTCCGTCCTCTGCCTCCTCTGCCAGCCTGCTGGTACTCGGCGATGCAGGCGTCGCCGGAC
TTCAGCTCTCCGATTCTGTCCAGCAGGTACTGATTGGTGGAGTCGATCACAGGCAGCACGGCCACGCTTC
CGCCATCCAGCTGTCCCAGGATCTGCTTGGCGTTCAGCAGCTGGATAGGCTCAGGCAGGCTGTAGCCCTT
GCCAGGCACGGTGAACACGTCCACTCCCCAGTCTCTCAGTGTCTGGATGTGCTTGTTGATGGCGGCTCTG
CTCATTCCCAGGGTCTCTCCCAGCTGCTCGCCAGAGTGGAACTCGCCGTTGGCCAGCAGGGCGATCAGCT
TCAGGGGCACGGTGTTGTCCTTGTCGAGATCCTCTTCTGAGATGAGTTTTTGTTCCATCTCGACCGCGGA
GGCTGGATCGGTCCCGGTGTCTTCTATGGAGGTCAAAACAGCGTGGATGGCGTCTCCAGGCGATCTGACG
GTTCACTAAACGAGCTCTGCTTATATAGGCCTCCCACCGTACACGCCTACAAGCTTCTTTCACTTTTCTC
TATCACTGATAGGGAGTGGTAAACTCGACTTTCACTTTTCTCTATCACTGATAGGGAGTGGTAAACTCGA
CTTTCACTTTTCTCTATCACTGATAGGGAGTGGTAAACTCGACTTTCACTTTTCTCTATCACTGATAGGG
AGTGGTAAACTCGACTTTCACTTTTCTCTATCACTGATAGGGAGTGGTAAACTCGACTTTCACTTTTCTC
TATCACTGATAGGGAGTGGTAAACTCGACTTTCACTTTTCTCTATCACTGATAGGGAGTGGTAAACTCGA
GGGTAGGCGTGTACGGTGGGAGGCCTATATAAGCAGAGCTCGTTTAGTGAACCGTCAGATCGCCTGGAGA
CGCCATCCACGCTGTTTTGACCTCCATAGAAGACACCGGGACCGATCCAGCCTCCGCGGAATTCGGCCGG
CCTCAATTATGGACTACAAGGACGACGATGACAAGATTAACGGACTGGCTCCTTACCTGAGCAGATGGGA
GAAGCTGGACAACTTCATCAACAGACCTGTGAAGCTGATCATCGGCGACAAGGAAATCTTCGGCATCTCC
AGAGGAATCGACAAGCAGGGAGCTCTGCTGCTGGAGCAGGACGGAATCATCAAGCCCTGGATGGGCGGAG
AAATCTCCCTGAGAAGCGCAGAGAAGCTCGAGGCGAACCAGATCTCCTACGCCTCCCGGGGCGGCGGCTC
CTCCGGCGGCGGCGTTTGTTTAAACATGATGTACTCGGGAGCCGGCCCCGCACTTGCACCTCCTGCGCCG
CCGCCCCCCATCCAAGGATATGCCTTCAAGCCTCCACCTAGACCCGACTTTGGGACCTCCGGGAGAACAA
TCAAATTACAGGCCAATTTCTTCGAAATGGACATCCCCAAAATTGACATCTATCATTATGAATTGGATAT
CAAGCCAGAGAAGTGCCCGAGGAGAGTTAACAGGGAAATCGTGGAACACATGGTCCAGCACTTTAAAACA
CAGATCTTTGGGGATCGGAAGCCCGTGTTTGACGGCAGGAAGAATCTATACACAGCCATGCCCCTTCCGA
TTGGGAGGGACAAGGTGGAGCTGGAGGTCACGCTGCCAGGAGAAGGCAAGGATCGCATCTTCAAGGTGTC
CATCAAGTGGGTGTCCTGCGTGAGCTTGCAGGCGTTACACGATGCACTTTCAGGGCGGCTGCCCAGCGTC
CCTTTTGAGACGATCCAGGCCCTGGACGTGGTCATGAGGCACTTGCCATCCATGAGGTACACCCCCGTGG
GCCGCTCCTTCTTCACCGCGTCCGAAGGCTGCTCTAACCCTCTTGGCGGGGGCCGAGAAGTGTGGTTTGG
CTTCCATCAGTCCGTCCGGCCTTCTCTCTGGAAAATGATGCTGAATATTGATGTGTCAGCAACAGCGTTT
TACAAGGCACAGCCAGTAATCGAGTTTGTTTGTGAAGTTTTGGATTTTAAAAGTATTGAAGAACAACAAA
AACCTCTGACAGATTCCCAAAGGGTAAAGTTTACCAAAGAAATTAAAGGTCTAAAGGTGGAGATAACGCA
CTGTGGGCAGATGAAGAGGAAGTACCGCGTCTGCAATGTGACCCGGCGGCCCGCCAGTCACCAAACATTC
CCGCTGCAGCAGGAGAGCGGGCAGACGGTGGAGTGCACGGTGGCCCAGTATTTCAAGGACAGGCACAAGT
TGGTTCTGCGCTACCCCCACCTCCCATGTTTACAAGTCGGACAGGAGCAGAAACACACCTACCTTCCCCT
GGAGGTCTGTAACATTGTGGCAGGACAAAGATGTATTAAAAAATTAACGGACAATCAGACCTCAACCATG
ATCAGAGCGACTGCTAGGTCGGCGCCCGATCGGCAAGAAGAGATTAGCAAATTGATGCGAAGTGCAAGTT
TCAACACAGATCCATACGTCCGTGAATTTGGAATCATGGTCAAAGATGAGATGACAGACGTGACTGGGCG
GGTGCTGCAGCCGCCCTCCATCCTCTACGGGGGCAGGAATAAAGCTATTGCGACCCCTGTCCAGGGCGTC
TGGGACATGCGGAAC
[405 nt withheld, positions 6176-6580]
AACAACATCCTGCTGCCCCAGGGCAGGCCGCCGGTGTTCCAGCAGCCCGTCATCTTTCTGGGAGCAGACG
TCACTCACCCCCCCGCCGGGGATGGGAAGAAGCCCTCCATTGCCGCCGTGGTGGGCAGCATGGACGCCCA
CCCCAATCGCTACTGCGCCACCGTGCGCGTGCAGCAGCACCGGCAGGAGATCATACAAGACCTGGCCGCC
ATGGTCCGCGAGCTCCTCATCCAGTTCTACAAGTCCACGCGCTTCAAGCCCACCCGCATCATCTTCTACC
GCGACGGTGTCTCTGAAGGCCAGTTCCAGCAGGTTCTCCACCACGAGTTGCTGGCCATCCGTGAGGCCTG
TATCAAGCTAGAAAAAGACTACCAGCCCGGGATCACCTTCATCGTGGTGCAGAAGAGGCACCACACCCGG
CTCTTCTGCACTGACAAGAACGAGCGGGTTGGGAAAAGTGGAAACATTCCAGCAGGCACGACTGTGGACA
CGAAAATCACCCACCCCACCGAGTTCGACTTCTACCTGTGTAGTCACGCTGGCATCCAGGGGACAAGCAG
GCCTTCGCACTATCACGTCCTCTGGGACGACAATCGTTTCTCCTCTGATGAGCTGCAGATCCTAACCTAC
CAGCTGTGTCACACCTACGTGCGCTGCACACGCTCCGTGTCCATCCCAGCGCCAGCATACTACGCTCACC
TGGTGGCCTTCCGGGCCAGGTACCACCTGGTGGATAAGGAACATGACAGTGCTGAAGGAAGCCATACCTC
TGGGCAGAGTAACGGGCGAGACCACCAAGCACTGGCCAAGGCGGTCCAGGTTCACCAAGACACTCTGCGC
ACCATGTACTTTGCTTGATTAATTAAATAGCGATTAATAACGAGGATCTGGCCGCGAAGTTCCTATTCCG
AAGTTCCTATTCTCTAGAAAGTATAGGAACTTCAGATCCGGATTAGTCCAATTTGTTAAAGACAGGATAT
CAGTGGTCCAGGCTCTAGTTTTGACTCAACAATATCACCAGCTGAAGCCTATAGAGTACGAGCCATAGAT
AAAATAAAAGATTTTATTTAGTCTCCAGAAAAAGGGGGGAATGAAAGACCCCACCTGTAGGTTTGGCAAG
CTAGCTCGACTTCTGTTCGCGCGCTTCTGCTCCCCGAGCTCGAGCCCACAACCCCTCACTCGGGGCGCCA
GTCCTCCGATTGACTGAGTCGCCCGGGTACCCGTGTATCCAATAAACCCTCTTGCAGTTGCATCCGACTT
GTGGTCTCGCTGTTCCTTGGGAGGGTCTCCTCTGAGTGATTGACTACCCGTCAGCGGGGGTCTTTCACAC
ATGCAGCATGTATCAAAATTAATTTGGTTTTTTTTCTTAAGTATTTACATTAAATGGCCATAGTACTTAA
AGTTACATTGGCTTCCTTGAAATAAACATGGAGTATTCAGAATGTGTCATAAATATTTCTAATTTTAAGA
TAGTATCTCCATTGGCTTTCTACTTTTTCTTTTATTTTTTTTTGTCCTCTGTCTTCCATTTGTTGTTGTT
GTTGTTTGTTTGTTTGTTTGTTGGTTGGTTGGTTAATTTTTTTTTAAAGATCCTACACTATAGTTCAAGC
TAGACTATTAGCTACTCTGTAACCCAGGGTGACCTTGAAGTCATGGGTAGCCTGCTGTTTTAGCCTTCCC
ACATCTAAGATTACAGGTATGAGCTATCATTTTTGGTATATTGATTGATTGATTGATTGATGTGTGTGTG
TGTGATTGTGTTTGTGTGTGTGACTGTGAAAATGTGTGTATGGGTGTGTGTGAATGTGTGTATGTATGTG
TGTGTGTGAGTGTGTGTGTGTGTGTGTGCATGTGTGTGTGTGTGACTGTGTCTATGTGTATGACTGTGTG
TGTGTGTGTGTGTGTGTGTGTGTGTGTGTGTGTGTGTGTGTTGTGAAAAAATATTCTATGGTAGTGAGAG
CCAACGCTCCGGCTCAGGTGTCAGGTTGGTTTTTGAGACAGAGTCTTTCACTTAGCTTGGAATTAATTCA
CTGGCCGTCGTTTTACAACGTCGTGACTGGGAAAACCCTGGCGTTACCCAACTTAATCGCCTTGCAGCAC
ATCCCCCTTTCGCCAGCTGGCGTAATAGCGAAGAGGCCCGCACCGATCGCCCTTCCCAACAGTTGCGCAG
CCTGAATGGCGAATGGCGCCTGATGCGGTATTTTCTCCTTACGCATCTGTGCGGTATTTCACACCGCATA
TGGTGCACTCTCAGTACAATCTGCTCTGATGCCGCATAGTTAAGCCAGCCCCGACACCCGCCAACACCCG
CTGACGCGCCCTGACGGGCTTGTCTGCTCCCGGCATCCGCTTACAGACAAGCTGTGACCGTCTCCGGGAG
CTGCATGTGTCAGAGGTTTTCACCGTCATCACCGAAACGCGCGATGACGAAAGGGCCTCGTGATACGCCT
ATTTTTATAGGTTAATGTCATGATAATAATGGTTTCTTAGACGTCAGGTGGCACTTTTCGGGGAAATGTG
CGCGGAACCCCTATTTGTTTATTTTTCTAAATACATTCAAATATGTATCCGCTCATGAGACAATAACCCT
GATAAATGCTTCAATAATATTGAAAAAGGAAGAGTATGAGTATTCAACATTTCCGTGTCGCCCTTATTCC
CTTTTTTGCGGCATTTTGCCTTCCTGTTTTTGCTCACCCAGAAACGCTGGTGAAAGTAAAAGATGCTGAA
GATCAGTTGGGTGCACGAGTGGGTTACATCGAACTGGATCTCAACAGCGGTAAGATCCTTGAGAGTTTTC
GCCCCGAAGAACGTTTTCCAATGATGAGCACTTTTAAAGTTCTGCTATGTGGCGCGGTATTATCCCGTAT
TGACGCCGGGCAAGAGCAACTCGGTCGCCGCATACACTATTCTCAGAATGACTTGGTTGAGTACTCACCA
GTCACAGAAAAGCATCTTACGGATGGCATGACAGTAAGAGAATTATGCAGTGCTGCCATAACCATGAGTG
ATAACACTGCGGCCAACTTACTTCTGACAACGATCGGAGGACCGAAGGAGCTAACCGCTTTTTTGCACAA
CATGGGGGATCATGTAACTCGCCTTGATCGTTGGGAACCGGAGCTGAATGAAGCCATACCAAACGACGAG
CGTGACACCACGATGCCTGTAGCAATGGCAACAACGTTGCGCAAACTATTAACTGGCGAACTACTTACTC
TAGCTTCCCGGCAACAATTAATAGACTGGATGGAGGCGGATAAAGTTGCAGGACCACTTCTGCGCTCGGC
CCTTCCGGCTGGCTGGTTTATTGCTGATAAATCTGGAGCCGGTGAGCGTGGGTCTCGCGGTATCATTGCA
GCACTGGGGCCAGATGGTAAGCCCTCCCGTATCGTAGTTATCTACACGACGGGGAGTCAGGCAACTATGG
ATGAACGAAATAGACAGATCGCTGAGATAGGTGCCTCACTGATTAAGCATTGGTAACTGTCAGACCAAGT
TTACTCATATATACTTTAGATTGATTTAAAACTTCATTTTTAATTTAAAAGGATCTAGGTGAAGATCCTT
TTTGATAATCTCATGACCAAAATCCCTTAACGTGAGTTTTCGTTCCACTGAGCGTCAGACCCCGTAGAAA
AGATCAAAGGATCTTCTTGAGATCCTTTTTTTCTGCGCGTAATCTGCTGCTTGCAAACAAAAAAACCACC
GCTACCAGCGGTGGTTTGTTTGCCGGATCAAGAGCTACCAACTCTTTTTCCGAAGGTAACTGGCTTCAGC
AGAGCGCAGATACCAAATACTGTCCTTCTAGTGTAGCCGTAGTTAGGCCACCACTTCAAGAACTCTGTAG
CACCGCCTACATACCTCGCTCTGCTAATCCTGTTACCAGTGGCTGCTGCCAGTGGCGATAAGTCGTGTCT
TACCGGGTTGGACTCAAGACGATAGTTACCGGATAAGGCGCAGCGGTCGGGCTGAACGGGGGGTTCGTGC
ACACAGCCCAGCTTGGAGCGAACGACCTACACCGAACTGAGATACCTACAGCGTGAGCATTGAGAAAGCG
CCACGCTTCCCGAAGGGAGAAAGGCGGACAGGTATCCGGTAAGCGGCAGGGTCGGAACAGGAGAGCGCAC
GAGGGAGCTTCCAGGGGGAAACGCCTGGTATCTTTATAGTCCTGTCGGGTTTCGCCACCTCTGACTTGAG
CGTCGATTTTTGTGATGCTCGTCAGGGGGGCGGAGCCTATGGAAAAACGCCAGCAACGCGGCCTTTTTAC
GGTTCCTGGCCTTTTGCTGGCCTTTTGCTCACATGTTCTTTCCTGCGTTATCCCCTGATTCTGTGGATAA
CCGTATTACCGCCTTTGAGTGAGCTGATACCGCTCGCCGCAGCCGAACGACCGAGCGCAGCGAGTCAGTG
AGCGAGGAAGCGGAAGAGCGCCCAATACGCAAACCGCCTCTCCCCGCGCGTTGGCCGATTCATTAATGCA
GCTGGCACGACAGGTTTCCCGACTGGAAAGCGGGCAGTGAGCGCAACGCAATTAATGTGAGTTAGCTCAC
TCATTAGGCACCCCAGGCTTTACACTTTATGCTTCCGGCTCGTATGTTGTGTGGAATTGTGAGCGGATAA
CAATTTCACACAGGAAACAGCTATGACCATGATTACGC
