>Addgene plasmid #90015 | pSF3-Flag-Cbir-Ago2_Myc-Nbir-GFP | addgene partial sequence | sequence record 182304 | Addgene Partial NGS Result
CACACACACAAACACAATCACACACACACACATCAATCAATCAATCAATCAATATACCAAAAATGATAGC
TCATACCTGTAATCTTAGATGTGGGAAGGCTAAAACAGCAGGCTACCCATGACTTCAAGGTCACCCTGGG
TTACAGAGTAGCTAATAGTCTAGCTTGAACTATAGTGTAGGATCTTTAAAAAAAAATTAACCAACCAACC
AACAAACAAACAAACAAACAACAACAACAACAAATGGAAGACAGAGGACAAAAAAAAATAAAAGAAAAAG
TAGAAAGCCAATGGAGATACTATCTTAAAATTAGAAATATTTATGACACATTCTGAATACTCCATGTTTA
TTTCAAGGAAGCCAATGTAACTTTAAGTACTATGGCCATTTAATGTAAATACTTAAGAAAAAAAACCAAA
TTAATTTTGATACATGCTGCATGTGAAAGACCCCCGCTGACGGGTAGTCAATCACTCAGAGGAGACCCTC
CCAAGGAACAGCGAGACCACAAGTCGGATGCAACTGCAAGAGGGTTTATTGGATACACGGGTACCCGGGC
GACTCAGTCAATCGGAGGACTGGCGCCCCGAGTGAGGGGTTGTGGGCTCGAGCTCGGGGAGCAGAAGCGC
GCGAACAGAAGTCGAGCTAGCTTGCCAAACCTACAGGTGGGGTCTTTCATTCCCCCCTTTTTCTGGAGAC
TAAATAAAATCTTTTATTTTATCTATGGCTCGTACTCTATAGGCTTCAGCTGGTGATATTGTTGAGTCAA
AACTAGAGCCTGGACCACTGATATCCTGTCTTTAACAAATTGGACTAATCCGGATCTGAAGTTCCTATAC
TTTCTAGAGAATAGGAACTTCGGAATAGGAACTTCGCGGCCAGATCCTCGTTATTAATCGCTATTTAATT
AATCAAGCAAAGTACATGGTGCGCAGAGTGTCTTGGTGAACCTGGACCGCCTTGGCCAGTGCTTGGTGGT
CTCGCCCGTTACTCTGCCCAGAGGTATGGCTTCCTTCAGCACTGTCATGTTCCTTATCCACCAGGTGGTA
CCTGGCCCGGAAGGCCACCAGGTGAGCGTAGTATGCTGGCGCTGGGATGGACACGGAGCGTGTGCAGCGC
ACGTAGGTGTGACACAGCTGGTAGGTTAGGATCTGCAGCTCATCAGAGGAGAAACGATTGTCGTCCCAGA
GGACGTGATAGTGCGAAGGCCTGCTTGTCCCCTGGATGCCAGCGTGACTACACAGGTAGAAGTCGAACTC
GGTGGGGTGGGTGATTTTCGTGTCCACAGTCGTGCCTGCTGGAATGTTTCCACTTTTCCCAACCCGCTCG
TTCTTGTCAGTGCAGAAGAGCCGGGTGTGGTGCCTCTTCTGCACCACGATGAAGGTGATCCCGGGCTGGT
AGTCTTTTTCTAGCTTGATACAGGCCTCACGGATGGCCAGCAACTCGTGGTGGAGAACCTGCTGGAACTG
GCCTTCAGAGACACCGTCGCGGTAGAAGATGATGCGGGTGGGCTTGAAGCGCGTGGACTTGTAGAACTGG
ATGAGGAGCTCGCGGACCATGGCGGCCAGGTCTTGTATGATCTCCTGCCGGTGCTGCTGCACGCGCACGG
TGGCGCAGTAGCGATTGGGGTGGGCGTCCATGCTGCCCACCACGGCGGCAATGGAGGGCTTCTTCCCATC
CCCGGCGGGGGGGTGAGTGACGTCTGCTCCCAGAAAGATGACGGGCTGCTGGAACACCGGCGGCCTGCCC
TGGGGCAGCAGGATGTTGTT
[405 nt withheld, positions 1771-2175]
GTTCCGCATGTCCCAGACGCCCTGGACAGGGGTCGCAATAGCTTTATTCCTGCCCCCGTAGAGGATGGAG
GGCGGCTGCAGCACCCGCCCAGTCACGTCTGTCATCTCATCTTTGACCATGATTCCAAATTCACGGACGT
ATGGATCTGTGTTGAAACTTGCACTTCGCATCAATTTGCTAATCTCTTCTTGCCGATCGGGCGCCGACCT
AGCAGTCGCTCTGATCATGGTTGAGGTCTGATTGTCCGTTAATTTTTTAATACATCTTTGTCCTGCCACA
ATGTTACAGACCTCCAGGGGAAGGTAGGTGTGTTTCTGCTCCTGTCCGACTTGTAAACATGGGAGGTGGG
GGTAGCGCAGAACCAACTTGTGCCTGTCCTTGAAATACTGGGCCACCGTGCACTCCACCGTCTGCCCGCT
CTCCTGCTGCAGCGGGAATGTTTGGTGACTGGCGGGCCGCCGGGTCACATTGCAGACACGGTACTTCCTC
TTCATCTGCCCACAGTGCGTTATCTCCACCTTTAGACCTTTAATTTCTTTGGTAAACTTTACCCTTTGGG
AATCTGTCAGAGGTTTTTGTTGTTCTTCAATACTTTTAAAATCCAAAACTTCACAAACAAACTCGATTAC
TGGCTGTGCCTTGTAAAACGCTGTTGCTGACACATCAATATTCAGCATCATTTTCCAGAGAGAAGGCCGG
ACGGACTGATGGAAGCCAAACCACACTTCTCGGCCCCCGCCAAGAGGGTTAGAGCAGCCTTCGGACGCGG
TGAAGAAGGAGCGGCCCACGGGGGTGTACCTCATGGATGGCAAGTGCCTCATGACCACGTCCAGGGCCTG
GATCGTCTCAAAAGGGACGCTGGGCAGCCGCCCTGAAAGTGCATCGTGTAACGCCTGCAAGCTCACGCAG
GACACCCACTTGATGGACACCTTGAAGATGCGATCCTTGCCTTCTCCTGGCAGCGTGACCTCCAGCTCCA
CCTTGTCCCTCCCAATCGGAAGGGGCATGGCTGTGTATAGATTCTTCCTGCCGTCAAACACGGGCTTCCG
ATCCCCAAAGATCTGTGTTTTAAAGTGCTGGACCATGTGTTCCACGATTTCCCTGTTAACTCTCCTCGGG
CACTTCTCTGGCTTGATATCCAATTCATAATGATAGATGTCAATTTTGGGGATGTCCATTTCGAAGAAAT
TGGCCTGTAATTTGATTGTTCTCCCGGAGGTCCCAAAGTCGGGTCTAGGTGGAGGCTTGAAGGCATATCC
TTGGATGGGGGGCGGCGGCGCAGGAGGTGCAAGTGCGGGGCCGGCTCCCGAGTACATCATGTTTAAACAA
ACGCCGCCGCCGGAGGAGCCGCCGCCCCGGGAGGCGTAGGAGATCTGGTTCGCCTCGAGCTTCTCTGCGC
TTCTCAGGGAGATTTCTCCGCCCATCCAGGGCTTGATGATTCCGTCCTGCTCCAGCAGCAGAGCTCCCTG
CTTGTCGATTCCTCTGGAGATGCCGAAGATTTCCTTGTCGCCGATGATCAGCTTCACAGGTCTGTTGATG
AAGTTGTCCAGCTTCTCCCATCTGCTCAGGTAAGGAGCCAGTCCGTTAATCTTGTCATCGTCGTCCTTGT
AGTCCATAATTGAGGCCGGCCGAATTCCGCGGAGGCTGGATCGGTCCCGGTGTCTTCTATGGAGGTCAAA
ACAGCGTGGATGGCGTCTCCAGGCGATCTGACGGTTCACTAAACGAGCTCTGCTTATATAGGCCTCCCAC
CGTACACGCCTACCCTCGAGTTTACCACTCCCTATCAGTGATAGAGAAAAGTGAAAGTCGAGTTTACCAC
TCCCTATCAGTGATAGAGAAAAGTGAAAGTCGAGTTTACCACTCCCTATCAGTGATAGAGAAAAGTGAAA
GTCGAGTTTACCACTCCCTATCAGTGATAGAGAAAAGTGAAAGTCGAGTTTACCACTCCCTATCAGTGAT
AGAGAAAAGTGAAAGTCGAGTTTACCACTCCCTATCAGTGATAGAGAAAAGTGAAAGTCGAGTTTACCAC
TCCCTATCAGTGATAGAGAAAAGTGAAAGAAGCTTGTAGGCGTGTACGGTGGGAGGCCTATATAAGCAGA
GCTCGTTTAGTGAACCGTCAGATCGCCTGGAGACGCCATCCACGCTGTTTTGACCTCCATAGAAGACACC
GGGACCGATCCAGCCTCCGCGGTCGAGATGGAACAAAAACTCATCTCAGAAGAGGATCTCGACAAGGACA
ACACCGTGCCCCTGAAGCTGATCGCCCTGCTGGCCAACGGCGAGTTCCACTCTGGCGAGCAGCTGGGAGA
GACCCTGGGAATGAGCAGAGCCGCCATCAACAAGCACATCCAGACACTGAGAGACTGGGGAGTGGACGTG
TTCACCGTGCCTGGCAAGGGCTACAGCCTGCCTGAGCCTATCCAGCTGCTGAACGCCAAGCAGATCCTGG
GACAGCTGGATGGCGGAAGCGTGGCCGTGCTGCCTGTGATCGACTCCACCAATCAGTACCTGCTGGACAG
AATCGGAGAGCTGAAGTCCGGCGACGCCTGCATCGCCGAGTACCAGCAGGCTGGCAGAGGAGGCAGAGGA
CGGAAGTGGTTCAGCCCATTCGGAGCCAACCTGTACCTGTCCATGTTCTGGAGACTGGAGCAGGGACCTG
CTGCTGCCATCGGACTGAGTCTGGTGATCGGAATCGTGATGGCCGAGGTGCTGAGAAAGCTGGGAGCCGA
CAAGGTGAGAGTGAAGTGGCCTAATGACCTGTACCTCCAGGACCGCAAGCTGGCTGGCATCCTGGTGGAG
CTGACAGGCAAGACAGGCGATGCCGCTCAGATCGTGATCGGAGCCGGAATCAACATGGCCATGAGAAGAG
TGGAGGAGAGCGTGGTGAACCAGGGCTGGATCACCCTGCAGGAGGCTGGCATCAACCTGGACCGGAACAC
CCTGGCCGCCATGCTGATCAGAGAGCTGAGAGCCGCTCTGGAGCTGTTCGAGCAGGAGAAACATGGCGGC
GGCTCCTCCGGCGGCGGCCAGATCTCCTACGCCTCCCGGGGCATCGATATGGTGAGCAAGGGCGAGGAGC
TGTTCACCGGGGTGGTGCCCATCCTGGTCGAGCTGGACGGCGACGTAAACGGCCACAAGTTCAGCGTGTC
CGGCGAGGGCGAGGGCGATGCCACCTACGGCAAGCTGACCCTGAAGTTCATCTGCACCACCGGCAAGCTG
CCCGTGCCCTGGCCCACCCTCGTGACCACCCTGACCTACGGCGTGCAGTGCTTCAGCCGCTACCCCGACC
ACATGAAGCAGCACGACTTCTTCAAGTCCGCCATGCCCGAAGGCTACGTCCAGGAGCGCACCATCTTCTT
CAAGGACGACGGCAACTACAAGACCCGCGCCGAGGTGAAGTTCGAGGGCGACACCCTGGTGAACCGCATC
GAGCTGAAGGGCATCGACTTCAAGGAGGACGGCAACATCCTGGGGCACAAGCTGGAGTACAACTACGACA
GCCACAACGTCTATATCATGGCCGACAAGCAGAAGAACGGCATCAAGGTGAACTTCAAGATCCGCCACAA
CATCGAGGACGGCAGCGTGCAGCTCGCCGACCACTACCAGCAGAACACCCCCATCGGCGACGGCCCCGTG
CTGCTGCCCGACAACCACTACCTGAGCACCCAGTCCGCCCTGAGCAAAGACCCCAACGAGAAGCGCGATC
ACATGGTCCTGCTGGAGTTCGTGACCGCCGCCGGGATCACTCTCGGCATGGACGAGCTGTACAAGCCAAC
GCGTTAGGGATCCAGACCACCTCCCCTGCGAGCTAAGCTGGACAGCCAATGACGGGTAAGAGAGTGACAT
TTTTCACTAACCTAAGACAGGAGGGCCGTCAGAGCTACTGCCTAATCCAAAGACGGGTAAAAGTGATAAA
AATGTATCACTCCAACCTAAGACAGGCGCAGCTTCCGAGGGATTTGAGATCCAGACATGATAAGATACAT
TGATGAGTTTGGACAAACCAAAACTAGAATGCAGTGAAAAAAATGCCTTATTTGTGAAATTTGTGATGCT
ATTGCCTTATTTGTAACCATTATAAGCTGCAATAAACAAGTTAACAACAACAATTGCATTCATTTTATGT
TTCAGGTTCAGGGGGAGGTGTGGGAGGTTTTTTAAAGCAAGTAAAACCTCTACAAATGTGGTATGGCTGA
TTATGATCTGAAGTTCCTATACTATTTGAAGAATAGGAACTTCGGAATAGGAACTTCGGATCTCATATGG
CCATATGGGGGCGCCTAGAGAAGGAGTGAGGGCTGGATAAAGGGAGGATCGAGGCGGGGTCGAACGAGGA
GGTTCAAGGGGGAGAGACGGGGCGGATGGAGGAAGAGGAGGCGGAGGCTTAGGGTGTACAAAGGGCTTGA
CCCAGGGAGGGGGGTCAAAAGCCAAGGCTTCCCAGGTCACGATGTAGGGGACCTGGTCTGGGTGTCCATG
CGGGCCAGGTGAAAAGACCTTGATCTTAACCTGGGTGATGAGGTCTCGGTTAAAGGTGCCGTCTCGCGGC
CATCCGACGTTAAAGGTTGGCCATTCTGCAGAGCAGAAGGTAACCCAACGTCTCTTCTTGACATCTACCG
ACTGGTTGTGAGCGATCCGCTCGACATCTTTCCAGTGACCTAAGGTCAAACTTAAGGGAGTGGTAACAGG
CTAGCCCGGGCCCATATTTTCAGACAAATACAGAAACACAGTCAGACAGAGACAACACAGAACGATGCTG
CAGCAGACAAGACGCGCGGCGCGGCTTCGGTCCCAAACCGAAAGCAAAAATTCAGACGGAGGCGGGAACT
GTTTTAGGTTCTCGTCTCCTACCAGAACCACATATCCCTCCTCTAAGGGGGGTGCACCAAAGAGTCCTAA
ACGATCGGGATTTTAGGACTCAGGTCGGGCCACAAAAACGGCCCCCGAAGTCCCTGGGACGTCTCCCAGG
GTTGCGGCCGGGTGTTCCGAACTCGTCAGTTCCACCACGGGTCCGCCAGATACAGAGCTAGTTAGCTAAC
TAGTACCGACGCAGGCGCATAAAATCAGTCATAGACACTAGACAATCGGACAGACACAGATAAGTTGCTG
GCCAGCTTACCTCCCGGTGGTGGGTCGGTGGTCCCTGGGCAGGGGTCTCCCGATCCCGGACGAGCCCCCA
AATGAAAGACCCCCGCTGACGGGTAGTCAATCACTCAGAGGAGACCCTCCCAAGGAACAGCGAGACCACA
AGTCGGATGCAACTGCAAGAGGGTTTATTGGATACACGGGTACCCGGGCGACTCAGTCAATCGGAGGACT
GGCGCGCCGAGTGAGGGGTTGTGGGCTCTTTTATTGAGCTCGGGGAGCAGAAGCGCGCGAACAGAAGCGA
GAAGCGAACTGATTGGTTAGTTCAAATAAGGCACAGGGTCATTTCAGGTCCTTGGGGCACCCTGGAAACA
TCTGATGGTTCTCTAGAAACTGCTGAGGGCTGGACCGCATCTGGGGACCATCTGTTCTTGGCCCTGAGCC
GGGGCAGGAACTGCTTACCACAGATATCCTGTTTGGCCCATATTCAGCTGTTCCATCTGTTCTTGGCCCT
GAGCCGGGGCAGGAACTGCTTACCACAGATATCCTGTTTGGCCCATATTCAGCTGTTCCATCTGTTCCTG
ACCTTGATCTGAACTTTTCTATTCTCAGTTATGTATTTTTCCATGCCTTGCAAAATGGCGTTACTTAAGC
TAGCTTGCCAAACCTACAGGTGGGGTCTTTCACATGTATATGTCAAAAATAAAAATCAACTAATTGACTA
GTAATTAATATGACTGGCATAATGGGAAATTGATCCTGACAGATGCAAACTGGCTTCTCAGCAGCGCATT
TATGTTGTCAACTGAGGAAGGAAACGTTAATGACAGAAACTCTAAGTAATTTCCACGTTTATCTATTTTT
ATTTATACTAGCTTTGGTAACAGGAATATTGCAGCATTCATGCACATTGAAACCCTTATGAAATAAAAAC
ATCTGTGCATTTAAAATGGAATTAACATTTTAAATGTTAAAAAAAGCTGGCTTAGCTTCCCCCCGCCCCC
TAGGGCATAGAACAAGTCAAATGCTTTATATATTTGAGTTTGGGATGTATTAGGAAACTCCTAAGAGCAA
AGCTAGCTTGGCGTAATCATGGTCATAGCTGTTTCCTGTGTGAAATTGTTATCCGCTCACAATTCCACAC
AACATACGAGCCGGAAGCATAAAGTGTAAAGCCTGGGGTGCCTAATGAGTGAGCTAACTCACATTAATTG
CGTTGCGCTCACTGCCCGCTTTCCAGTCGGGAAACCTGTCGTGCCAGCTGCATTAATGAATCGGCCAACG
CGCGGGGAGAGGCGGTTTGCGTATTGGGCGCTCTTCCGCTTCCTCGCTCACTGACTCGCTGCGCTCGGTC
GTTCGGCTGCGGCGAGCGGTATCAGCTCACTCAAAGGCGGTAATACGGTTATCCACAGAATCAGGGGATA
ACGCAGGAAAGAACATGTGAGCAAAAGGCCAGCAAAAGGCCAGGAACCGTAAAAAGGCCGCGTTGCTGGC
GTTTTTCCATAGGCTCCGCCCCCCTGACGAGCATCACAAAAATCGACGCTCAAGTCAGAGGTGGCGAAAC
CCGACAGGACTATAAAGATACCAGGCGTTTCCCCCTGGAAGCTCCCTCGTGCGCTCTCCTGTTCCGACCC
TGCCGCTTACCGGATACCTGTCCGCCTTTCTCCCTTCGGGAAGCGTGGCGCTTTCTCATAGCTCACGCTG
TAGGTATCTCAGTTCGGTGTAGGTCGTTCGCTCCAAGCTGGGCTGTGTGCACGAACCCCCCGTTCAGCCC
GACCGCTGCGCCTTATCCGGTAACTATCGTCTTGAGTCCAACCCGGTAAGACACGACTTATCGCCACTGG
CAGCAGCCACTGGTAACAGGATTAGCAGAGCGAGGTATGTAGGCGGTGCTACAGAGTTCTTGAAGTGGTG
GCCTAACTACGGCTACACTAGAAGAACAGTATTTGGTATCTGCGCTCTGCTGAAGCCAGTTACCTTCGGA
AAAAGAGTTGGTAGCTCTTGATCCGGCAAACAAACCACCGCTGGTAGCGGTGGTTTTTTTGTTTGCAAGC
AGCAGATTACGCGCAGAAAAAAAGGATCTCAAGAAGATCCTTTGATCTTTTCTACGGGGTCTGACGCTCA
GTGGAACGAAAACTCACGTTAAGGGATTTTGGTCATGAGATTATCAAAAAGGATCTTCACCTAGATCCTT
TTAAATTAAAAATGAAGTTTTAAATCAATCTAAAGTATATATGAGTAAACTTGGTCTGACAGTTACCAAT
GCTTAATCAGTGAGGCACCTATCTCAGCGATCTGTCTATTTCGTTCATCCATAGTTGCCTGACTCCCCGT
CGTGTAGATAACTACGATACGGGAGGGCTTACCATCTGGCCCCAGTGCTGCAATGATACCGCGAGACCCA
CGCTCACCGGCTCCAGATTTATCAGCAATAAACCAGCCAGCCGGAAGGGCCGAGCGCAGAAGTGGTCCTG
CAACTTTATCCGCCTCCATCCAGTCTATTAATTGTTGCCGGGAAGCTAGAGTAAGTAGTTCGCCAGTTAA
TAGTTTGCGCAACGTTGTTGCCATTGCTACAGGCATCGTGGTGTCACGCTCGTCGTTTGGTATGGCTTCA
TTCAGCTCCGGTTCCCAACGATCAAGGCGAGTTACATGATCCCCCATGTTGTGCAAAAAAGCGGTTAGCT
CCTTCGGTCCTCCGATCGTTGTCAGAAGTAAGTTGGCCGCAGTGTTATCACTCATGGTTATGGCAGCACT
GCATAATTCTCTTACTGTCATGCCATCCGTAAGATGCTTTTCTGTGACTGGTGAGTACTCAACCAAGTCA
TTCTGAGAATAGTGTATGCGGCGACCGAGTTGCTCTTGCCCGGCGTCAATACGGGATAATACCGCGCCAC
ATAGCAGAACTTTAAAAGTGCTCATCATTGGAAAACGTTCTTCGGGGCGAAAACTCTCAAGGATCTTACC
GCTGTTGAGATCCAGTTCGATGTAACCCACTCGTGCACCCAACTGATCTTCAGCATCTTTTACTTTCACC
AGCGTTTCTGGGTGAGCAAAAACAGGAAGGCAAAATGCCGCAAAAAAGGGAATAAGGGCGACACGGAAAT
GTTGAATACTCATACTCTTCCTTTTTCAATATTATTGAAGCATTTATCAGGGTTATTGTCTCATGAGCGG
ATACATATTTGAATGTATTTAGAAAAATAAACAAATAGGGGTTCCGCGCACATTTCCCCGAAAAGTGCCA
CCTGACGTCTAAGAAACCATTATTATCATGACATTAACCTATAAAAATAGGCGTATCACGAGGCCCTTTC
GTCTCGCGCGTTTCGGTGATGACGGTGAAAACCTCTGACACATGCAGCTCCCGGAGACGGTCACAGCTTG
TCTGTAAGCGGATGCCGGGAGCAGACAAGCCCGTCAGGGCGCGTCAGCGGGTGTTGGCGGGTGTCGGGGC
TGGCTTAACTATGCGGCATCAGAGCAGATTGTACTGAGAGTGCACCATATGCGGTGTGAAATACCGCACA
GATGCGTAAGGAGAAAATACCGCATCAGGCGCCATTCGCCATTCAGGCTGCGCAACTGTTGGGAAGGGCG
ATCGGTGCGGGCCTCTTCGCTATTACGCCAGCTGGCGAAAGGGGGATGTGCTGCAAGGCGATTAAGTTGG
GTAACGCCAGGGTTTTCCCAGTCACGACGTTGTAAAACGACGGCCAGTGAATTAATTCCAAGCTAAGTGA
AAGACTCTGTCTCAAAAACCAACCTGACACCTGAGCCGGAGCGTTG
